Addgene plasmid #231653: Flag-ZDHHC4
Purpose: Expresses human ZDHHC4 protein
Depositing lab: Chunhong Ma. Depositing organization: Shandong University. Publication: Palmitoylation of TIM-3 promotes immune exhaustion and restrains antitumor immunity. Zhang Z, Ren C, Xiao R, Ma S, Liu H, Dou Y, Fan Y, Wang S, Zhan P, Gao C, Yue X, Li C, Gao L, Liang X, Wu Z, Ma C. Sci Immunol. 2024 Nov 15;9(101):eadp7302. doi: 10.1126/sciimmunol.adp7302. Epub 2024 Nov 15. PubMed 39546589.
Backbone
  Vector backbone: p3XFLAG-CMV™-7.1
  Vector type: Mammalian Expression
Growth in bacteria
  Bacterial resistance: Ampicillin, 100 μg/mL
  Growth temperature: 37°C
  Growth strain: DH5alpha
  Copy number: Unknown
Gene/Insert
  Gene/Insert name: ZDHHC4
  Species: H. sapiens (human)
  Entrez Gene: ZDHHC4 (a.k.a. ZNF374)
  Tag / fusion protein: 3×Flag Tag (N terminal on insert)
Terms and licenses: Academic/Nonprofit Terms; Industry Terms: Not Available to Industry
How to cite: Flag-ZDHHC4 was a gift from Chunhong Ma (Addgene plasmid # 231653 ; http://n2t.net/addgene:231653 ; RRID:Addgene_231653)
