[The description below was written by a language model from this plasmid's Addgene catalogue record and pLannotate feature annotations shown in this document.]
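Description:
Flag-ZDHHC4 is a mammalian expression plasmid built on the p3XFLAG-CMV-7.1 backbone that drives production of human ZDHHC4 (also known as ZNF374), a DHHC-family palmitoyltransferase that transfers palmitate onto protein substrates. The full sequence record is 5,747 nt. In E. coli the plasmid is maintained through a high-copy ColE1/pUC-type origin and selected with ampicillin via a β-lactamase gene under its own promoter. An f1 phage origin is also present, which allows single-stranded DNA production. Remnants of lac sequences (lacZα and lacI fragments, lac promoter and operator, CAP site) and a T7 promoter are annotated as backbone carry-over rather than functional parts of the expression cassette.

The payload is a single transcription unit. The human cytomegalovirus immediate early enhancer and promoter drive an open reading frame that begins with three tandem FLAG epitopes, which include an enterokinase cleavage site, followed shortly downstream by the ZDHHC4 coding sequence, giving an N-terminally 3×FLAG-tagged protein. Transcripts are terminated and polyadenylated by the human growth hormone poly(A) signal. An SV40 enhancer/early promoter element lies downstream of the cassette, but the feature table shows no mammalian selection marker behind it, so the construct appears suited to transient transfection rather than drug selection of stable lines.

The tag allows detection or immunoprecipitation of the enzyme with anti-FLAG reagents. The plasmid was deposited with a study on palmitoylation of the immune checkpoint receptor TIM-3 and antitumor immunity, which is consistent with overexpressing this enzyme to study protein palmitoylation, although the record itself states only that it expresses human ZDHHC4.
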