Features (pLannotate 1.2.2; 17 found; start..end, strand, type, name):
      4..158     -  CDS            lacZα (fragment): LacZα fragment of β-galactosidase; lacZ fragment
    318..697     +  enhancer       CMV enhancer: human cytomegalovirus immediate early enhancer
    699..898     +  promoter       CMV promoter: human cytomegalovirus (CMV) immediate early promoter
    931..996     +  CDS            3xFLAG: three tandem FLAG® epitope tags, followed by an enterokinase cleavage site
   1015..2046    +  CDS            ZDHHC4: ZDHC4_HUMAN - Also known as ZNF374. Experimental evidence at protein level: Swiss-Prot protein existence level 1. Palmitoyltransferase that could catalyze the addition of palmitate onto protein substrates including the D(2) dopamine receptor DRD2. From Homo sapiens (Human).
   2069..2087    -  misc_feature   MCS (fragment): pUC18/19 multiple cloning site
   2088..2710    +  polyA_signal   hGH poly(A) signal: human growth hormone polyadenylation signal
   2739..3068    +  promoter       SV40 promoter: SV40 enhancer and early promoter
   3107..3125    -  promoter       T7 promoter: promoter for bacteriophage T7 RNA polymerase
   3163..3179    -  protein_bind   lac operator: The lac repressor binds to the lac operator to inhibit transcription in E. coli. This inhibition can be relieved by adding lactose or isopropyl-β-D-thiogalactopyranoside (IPTG). lac repressor encoded by lacI
   3187..3217    -  promoter       lac promoter: promoter for the E. coli lac operon
   3232..3253    -  protein_bind   CAP binding site: CAP binding activates transcription in the presence of cAMP. E. coli catabolite activator protein
   3266..3358    -  CDS            lacI (fragment): lac repressor; lacI; The lac repressor binds to the lac operator to inhibit transcription in E. coli. This inhibition can be relieved by adding lactose or isopropyl-β-D-thiogalactopyranoside (IPTG).
   3541..4129    -  rep_origin     ori: high-copy-number ColE1/pMB1/pBR322/pUC origin of replication
   4300..5160    -  CDS            AmpR: β-lactamase; bla; confers resistance to ampicillin, carbenicillin, and related antibiotics
   5161..5265    -  promoter       AmpR promoter: bla
   5292..5720    +  rep_origin     f1 ori (sequence partly withheld): f1 bacteriophage origin of replication; arrow indicates direction of (+) strand synthesis
>Addgene plasmid #231653 | Flag-ZDHHC4 | addgene full sequence | sequence record 462843 | Addgene NGS Result
CCATTCGCCATTCAGGCTGCGCAACTGTTGGGAAGGGCGATCGGTGCGGGCCTCTTCGCTATTACGCCAG
CTGGCGAAAGGGGGATGTGCTGCAAGGCGATTAAGTTGGGTAACGCCAGGGTTTTCCCAGTCACGACGTT
GTAAAACGACGGCCAGTGCCAAGCTGATCTATACATTGAATCAATATTGGCAATTAGCCATATTAGTCAT
TGGTTATATAGCATAAATCAATATTGGCTATTGGCCATTGCATACGTTGTATCTATATCATAATATGTAC
ATTTATATTGGCTCATGTCCAATATGACCGCCATGTTGACATTGATTATTGACTAGTTATTAATAGTAAT
CAATTACGGGGTCATTAGTTCATAGCCCATATATGGAGTTCCGCGTTACATAACTTACGGTAAATGGCCC
GCCTGGCTGACCGCCCAACGACCCCCGCCCATTGACGTCAATAATGACGTATGTTCCCATAGTAACGCCA
ATAGGGACTTTCCATTGACGTCAATGGGTGGAGTATTTACGGTAAACTGCCCACTTGGCAGTACATCAAG
TGTATCATATGCCAAGTCCGCCCCCTATTGACGTCAATGACGGTAAATGGCCCGCCTGGCATTATGCCCA
GTACATGACCTTACGGGACTTTCCTACTTGGCAGTACATCTACGTATTAGTCATCGCTATTACCATGGTG
ATGCGGTTTTGGCAGTACACCAATGGGCGTGGATAGCGGTTTGACTCACGGGGATTTCCAAGTCTCCACC
CCATTGACGTCAATGGGAGTTTGTTTTGGCACCAAAATCAACGGGACTTTCCAAAATGTCGTAATAACCC
CGCCCCGTTGACGCAAATGGGCGGTAGGCGTGTACGGTGGGAGGTCTATATAAGCAGAGCTCGTTTAGTG
AACCGTCAGAATTAACCATGGACTACAAAGACCATGACGGTGATTATAAAGATCATGACATCGATTACAA
GGATGACGATGACAAGCTTGCGGCCGCGAATTCAATGGACTTTCTGGTCCTCTTCTTGTTCTACCTGGCT
TCGGTGCTGATGGGTCTTGTTCTTATCTGCGTCTGCTCGAAAACCCATAGCTTGAAAGGCCTGGCCAGGG
GAGGAGCACAGATATTTTCCTGTATAATTCCAGAATGTCTTCAGAGAGCCGTGCATGGATTGCTTCATTA
CCTTTTCCATACGAGAAACCACACCTTCATTGTCCTGCACCTGGTCTTGCAAGGGATGGTTTATACTGAG
TACACCTGGGAAGTATTTGGCTACTGTCAGGAGCTGGAGTTGTCCTTGCATTACCTTCTTCTGCCCTATC
TGCTGCTAGGTGTAAACCTGTTTTTTTTCACCCTGACTTGTGGAACCAATCCTGGCATTATAACAAAAGC
AAATGAATTATTATTTCTTCATGTTTATGAATTTGATGAAGTGATGTTTCCAAAGAACGTGAGGTGCTCT
ACTTGTGATTTAAGGAAACCAGCTCGATCCAAGCACTGCAGTGTGTGTAACTGGTGTGTGCACCGTTTCG
ACCATCACTGTGTTTGGGTGAACAACTGCATCGGGGCCTGGAACATCAGGTACTTCCTCATCTACGTCTT
GACCTTGACGGCCTCGGCTGCCACCGTCGCCATTGTGAGCACCACTTTTCTGGTCCACTTGGTGGTGATG
TCAGATTTATACCAGGAGACTTACATCGATGACCTTGGACACCTCCATGTTATGGACACGGTCTTTCTTA
TTCAGTACCTGTTCCTGACTTTTCCACGGATTGTCTTCATGCTGGGCTTTGTCGTGGTTCTGAGCTTCCT
CCTGGGTGGCTACCTGTTGTTTGTCCTGTATCTGGCGGCCACCAACCAGACTACTAACGAGTGGTACAGA
GGTGACTGGGCCTGGTGCCAGCGTTGTCCCCTTGTGGCCTGGCCTCCGTCAGCAGAGCCCCAAGTCCACC
GGAACATTCACTCCCATGGGCTTCGGAGCAACCTTCAAGAGATCTTTCTACCTGCCTTTCCATGTCATGA
GAGGAAGAAACAAGAATGAAGATCTGATATCGGTACCAGTCGACTCTAGAGGATCCCGGGTGGCATCCCT
GTGACCCCTCCCCAGTGCCTCTCCTGGCCCTGGAAGTTGCCACTCCAGTGCCCACCAGCCTTGTCCTAAT
AAAATTAAGTTGCATCATTTTGTCTGACTAGGTGTCCTTCTATAATATTATGGGGTGGAGGGGGGTGGTA
TGGAGCAAGGGGCAAGTTGGGAAGACAACCTGTAGGGCCTGCGGGGTCTATTGGGAACCAAGCTGGAGTG
CAGTGGCACAATCTTGGCTCACTGCAATCTCCGCCTCCTGGGTTCAAGCGATTCTCCTGCCTCAGCCTCC
CGAGTTGTTGGGATTCCAGGCATGCATGACCAGGCTCAGCTAATTTTTGTTTTTTTGGTAGAGACGGGGT
TTCACCATATTGGCCAGGCTGGTCTCCAACTCCTAATCTCAGGTGATCTACCCACCTTGGCCTCCCAAAT
TGCTGGGATTACAGGCGTGAACCACTGCTCCCTTCCCTGTCCTTCTGATTTTAAAATAACTATACCAGCA
GGAGGACGTCCAGACACAGCATAGGCTACCTGGCCATGCCCAACCGGTGGGACATTTGAGTTGCTTGCTT
GGCACTGTCCTCTCATGCGTTGGGTCCACTCAGTAGATGCCTGTTGAATTGGGTACGCGGCCAGCTTGGC
TGTGGAATGTGTGTCAGTTAGGGTGTGGAAAGTCCCCAGGCTCCCCAGCAGGCAGAAGTATGCAAAGCAT
GCATCTCAATTAGTCAGCAACCAGGTGTGGAAAGTCCCCAGGCTCCCCAGCAGGCAGAAGTATGCAAAGC
ATGCATCTCAATTAGTCAGCAACCATAGTCCCGCCCCTAACTCCGCCCATCCCGCCCCTAACTCCGCCCA
GTTCCGCCCATTCTCCGCCCCATGGCTGACTAATTTTTTTTATTTATGCAGAGGCCGAGGCCGCCTCGGC
CTCTGAGCTATTCCAGAAGTAGTGAGGAGGCTTTTTTGGAGGCCTAGGCTTTTGCAAAAAGCTCCTCGAG
GAACTGAAAAACCAGAAAGTTAATTCCCTATAGTGAGTCGTATTAAATTCGTAATCATGTCATAGCTGTT
TCCTGTGTGAAATTGTTATCCGCTCACAATTCCACACAACATACGAGCCGGAAGCATAAAGTGTAAAGCC
TGGGGTGCCTAATGAGTGAGCTAACTCACATTAATTGCGTTGCGCTCACTGCCCGCTTTCCAGTCGGGAA
ACCTGTCGTGCCAGCTGCATTAATGAATCGGCCAACGCGCGGGGAGAGGCGGTTTGCGTATTGGGCGCTC
TTCCGCTTCCTCGCTCACTGACTCGCTGCGCTCGGTCGTTCGGCTGCGGCGAGCGGTATCAGCTCACTCA
AAGGCGGTAATACGGTTATCCACAGAATCAGGGGATAACGCAGGAAAGAACATGTGAGCAAAAGGCCAGC
AAAAGGCCAGGAACCGTAAAAAGGCCGCGTTGCTGGCGTTTTTCCATAGGCTCCGCCCCCCTGACGAGCA
TCACAAAAATCGACGCTCAAGTCAGAGGTGGCGAAACCCGACAGGACTATAAAGATACCAGGCGTTTCCC
CCTGGAAGCTCCCTCGTGCGCTCTCCTGTTCCGACCCTGCCGCTTACCGGATACCTGTCCGCCTTTCTCC
CTTCGGGAAGCGTGGCGCTTTCTCATAGCTCACGCTGTAGGTATCTCAGTTCGGTGTAGGTCGTTCGCTC
CAAGCTGGGCTGTGTGCACGAACCCCCCGTTCAGCCCGACCGCTGCGCCTTATCCGGTAACTATCGTCTT
GAGTCCAACCCGGTAAGACACGACTTATCGCCACTGGCAGCAGCCACTGGTAACAGGATTAGCAGAGCGA
GGTATGTAGGCGGTGCTACAGAGTTCTTGAAGTGGTGGCCTAACTACGGCTACACTAGAAGAACAGTATT
TGGTATCTGCGCTCTGCTGAAGCCAGTTACCTTCGGAAAAAGAGTTGGTAGCTCTTGATCCGGCAAACAA
ACCACCGCTGGTAGCGGTGGTTTTTTTGTTTGCAAGCAGCAGATTACGCGCAGAAAAAAAGGATCTCAAG
AAGATCCTTTGATCTTTTCTACGGGGTCTGACGCTCAGTGGAACGAAAACTCACGTTAAGGGATTTTGGT
CATGAGATTATCAAAAAGGATCTTCACCTAGATCCTTTTAAATTAAAAATGAAGTTTTAAATCAATCTAA
AGTATATATGAGTAAACTTGGTCTGACAGTTACCAATGCTTAATCAGTGAGGCACCTATCTCAGCGATCT
GTCTATTTCGTTCATCCATAGTTGCCTGACTCCCCGTCGTGTAGATAACTACGATACGGGAGGGCTTACC
ATCTGGCCCCAGTGCTGCAATGATACCGCGAGACCCACGCTCACCGGCTCCAGATTTATCAGCAATAAAC
CAGCCAGCCGGAAGGGCCGAGCGCAGAAGTGGTCCTGCAACTTTATCCGCCTCCATCCAGTCTATTAATT
GTTGCCGGGAAGCTAGAGTAAGTAGTTCGCCAGTTAATAGTTTGCGCAACGTTGTTGCCATTGCTACAGG
CATCGTGGTGTCACGCTCGTCGTTTGGTATGGCTTCATTCAGCTCCGGTTCCCAACGATCAAGGCGAGTT
ACATGATCCCCCATGTTGTGCAAAAAAGCGGTTAGCTCCTTCGGTCCTCCGATCGTTGTCAGAAGTAAGT
TGGCCGCAGTGTTATCACTCATGGTTATGGCAGCACTGCATAATTCTCTTACTGTCATGCCATCCGTAAG
ATGCTTTTCTGTGACTGGTGAGTACTCAACCAAGTCATTCTGAGAATAGTGTATGCGGCGACCGAGTTGC
TCTTGCCCGGCGTCAATACGGGATAATACCGCGCCACATAGCAGAACTTTAAAAGTGCTCATCATTGGAA
AACGTTCTTCGGGGCGAAAACTCTCAAGGATCTTACCGCTGTTGAGATCCAGTTCGATGTAACCCACTCG
TGCACCCAACTGATCTTCAGCATCTTTTACTTTCACCAGCGTTTCTGGGTGAGCAAAAACAGGAAGGCAA
AATGCCGCAAAAAAGGGAATAAGGGCGACACGGAAATGTTGAATACTCATACTCTTCCTTTTTCAATATT
ATTGAAGCATTTATCAGGGTTATTGTCTCATGAGCGGATACATATTTGAATGTATTTAGAAAAATAAACA
AATAGGGGTTCCGCGCACATTTCCCCGAAAAGTGCCACCTG
[124 nt withheld, positions 5292-5415]
C
[91 nt withheld, positions 5417-5507]
A
[49 nt withheld, positions 5509-5557]
CCTTTGACGTTGGAGTCCACGTTCTTT
[37 nt withheld, positions 5585-5621]
ACCCTATCTCGGTCTATTCTTTTGATTTATAAGGGATTTTGCCGATTTCGGCCTATTGGTTAAAAAATGA
GCTGATTTAACAAAAATTTAACGCGAATTTTAACAAAATATTAACGCTTACAATTT
